Addgene plasmid #233038: pAAV-U6-DR30(SapI) 0.5 Syn-intron-CasRx-pA
Purpose: To express a RfxCas13d-compatible gRNA and to express HA Tagged CasRx from a 0.5 bp synapsin promoter
Depositing lab: Jonathan Ploski. Depositing organization: Pennsylvania State University, College of Medicine. Publication: Adeno-associated viral vector resource for the RNA-targeting Cas13d: A comparison of high-fidelity variants, DjCas13d and hfCas13d. Back F, Sandoval A, Vu LM, Hong VM, Bhaskara A, Rodriguez SR, O'Brien JT, Kolber BJ, Kroener S, Ploski JE. Mol Ther Methods Clin Dev. 2025 Aug 20;33(4):101565. doi: 10.1016/j.omtm.2025.101565. eCollection 2025 Dec 11. PubMed 41020266.
Backbone
  Vector backbone: pAAV
  Vector type: AAV
Growth in bacteria
  Bacterial resistance: Ampicillin, 100 μg/mL
  Growth temperature: 37°C
  Growth strain: NEB Stable
  Copy number: High Copy
Gene/Insert
  Gene/Insert name: RfxCas13d-compatible gRNA expression cassette and CasRx
  Species: Synthetic
  Cloning method: Unknown
Terms and licenses: Academic/Nonprofit Terms; Industry Terms: Not Available to Industry
How to cite: pAAV-U6-DR30(SapI) 0.5 Syn-intron-CasRx-pA was a gift from Jonathan Ploski (Addgene plasmid # 233038 ; http://n2t.net/addgene:233038 ; RRID:Addgene_233038)
