[The description below was written by a language model from this plasmid's Addgene catalogue record and pLannotate feature annotations shown in this document.]
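Description:
pAAV-U6-DR30(SapI) 0.5 Syn-intron-CasRx-pA is an all-in-one AAV transfer plasmid (about 7.3 kb) that carries both components of the RNA-targeting RfxCas13d (CasRx) system between AAV2 inverted terminal repeats. It is propagated in bacteria through a high-copy ColE1/pUC-type origin with ampicillin resistance (AmpR), and the backbone also contains an f1 phage origin. The 3' ITR is annotated in full, whereas the 5' ITR was detected only as short fragments. This may reflect the difficulty of sequencing or annotating these repeats rather than a real truncation, and the use of a recombination-deficient growth strain is consistent with the need to keep ITRs intact.

The first cassette uses the human U6 RNA polymerase III promoter to drive a guide RNA scaffold consisting of the 30-base processed RfxCas13d direct repeat (DR30). As the name indicates, this is followed by a SapI cloning site where a user-chosen spacer is inserted, so the plasmid as supplied appears to carry no targeting sequence. The second cassette expresses CasRx from a shortened synapsin promoter, listed as "0.5" in the record and presumably about 0.5 kb. That promoter is not itself annotated in the feature table but would fall in the unannotated stretch upstream of the intron. A chimeric intron with CMV intron A and β-globin intron-derived segments precedes the coding sequence, an arrangement generally used to enhance expression. The RfxCas13d open reading frame carries a C-terminal HA epitope tag for detection and ends with a compact synthetic polyadenylation signal, which helps keep the genome within AAV packaging capacity.

The construct is intended for producing AAV vectors that knock down a chosen transcript, with the synapsin promoter expected to restrict CasRx expression to neurons. It belongs to a vector resource comparing Cas13d and high-fidelity variants.
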