Features (pLannotate 1.2.2; 19 found; start..end, strand, type, name):
      1..589     +  rep_origin     ori: high-copy-number ColE1/pMB1/pBR322/pUC origin of replication
    662..689     +  repeat_region  AAV2 ITR (fragment): inverted terminal repeat of adeno-associated virus serotype 2 inverted
    718..745     +  repeat_region  AAV2 ITR (fragment): inverted terminal repeat of adeno-associated virus serotype 2 inverted
    795..1035    +  promoter       U6 promoter: RNA polymerase III promoter for human U6 snRNA
   1045..1074    +  misc_RNA       RfxCas13d DR30: 5' processed 30-base direct repeat for an RfxCas13d gRNA (Konermann et al., 2018)
   1089..1106    +  terminator     CYC1 terminator (fragment): S. cerevisiae CYC1; transcription terminator for CYC1
   1704..1731    +  intron         CMV intron (fragment): modified intron A from human cytomegalovirus (CMV)
   1736..2082    +  intron         β-globin intron (fragment): internally truncated intron from human β-globin
   2086..2133    +  CDS            HBB (fragment): HBB_COLGU - Experimental evidence at transcript level: Swiss-Prot protein existence level 2. Involved in oxygen transport from the lung to the various peripheral tissues. From Colobus guereza (Mantled guereza) (Eastern black-and-white colobus monkey).
   2195..5092    +  CDS            RfxCas13d: RNA-targeting Type VI CRISPR protein from Ruminococcus flavefaciens strain XPD3002 (Konermann et al., 2018)
   5132..5160    +  CDS            3xHA (fragment): three tandem HA epitope tags
   5173..5221    +  polyA_signal   poly(A) signal: synthetic polyadenylation signal
   5238..5378    +  repeat_region  AAV2 ITR: inverted terminal repeat of adeno-associated virus serotype 2 inverted
   5383..5434    -  misc_feature   bom (fragment): basis of mobility region from pBR322
   5453..5908    +  rep_origin     f1 ori (sequence partly withheld): f1 bacteriophage origin of replication; arrow indicates direction of (+) strand synthesis
   5909..5958    -  misc_feature   bom (fragment): basis of mobility region from pBR322
   6060..6095    -  CDS            rop (fragment): Rop protein, which maintains plasmids at low copy number; rop
   6190..6294    +  promoter       AmpR promoter: bla
   6295..7155    +  CDS            AmpR: β-lactamase; bla; confers resistance to ampicillin, carbenicillin, and related antibiotics
>Addgene plasmid #233038 | pAAV-U6-DR30(SapI) 0.5 Syn-intron-CasRx-pA | addgene full sequence | sequence record 463774 | Addgene NGS Result
TTGAGATCCTTTTTTTCTGCGCGTAATCTGCTGCTTGCAAACAAAAAAACCACCGCTACCAGCGGTGGTT
TGTTTGCCGGATCAAGAGCTACCAACTCTTTTTCCGAAGGTAACTGGCTTCAGCAGAGCGCAGATACCAA
ATACTGTTCTTCTAGTGTAGCCGTAGTTAGGCCACCACTTCAAGAACTCTGTAGCACCGCCTACATACCT
CGCTCTGCTAATCCTGTTACCAGTGGCTGCTGCCAGTGGCGATAAGTCGTGTCTTACCGGGTTGGACTCA
AGACGATAGTTACCGGATAAGGCGCAGCGGTCGGGCTGAACGGGGGGTTCGTGCACACAGCCCAGCTTGG
AGCGAACGACCTACACCGAACTGAGATACCTACAGCGTGAGCTATGAGAAAGCGCCACGCTTCCCGAAGG
GAGAAAGGCGGACAGGTATCCGGTAAGCGGCAGGGTCGGAACAGGAGAGCGCACGAGGGAGCTTCCAGGG
GGAAACGCCTGGTATCTTTATAGTCCTGTCGGGTTTCGCCACCTCTGACTTGAGCGTCGATTTTTGTGAT
GCTCGTCAGGGGGGCGGAGCCTATGGAAAAACGCCAGCAACGCGGCCTTTTTACGGTTCCTGGCCTTTTG
CTGGCCTTTTGCTCACATGTCCTGCAGGCAGCTGCGCGCTCGCTCGCTCACTGAGGCCGCCCGGGCGTCG
GGCGACCTTTGGTCGCCCGGCCTCAGTGAGCGAGCGAGCGCGCAGAGAGGGAGTGGCCAACTCCATCACT
AGGGGTTCCTGCGGCCGCACTAGCGAGGGCCTATTTCCCATGATTCCTTCATATTTGCATATACGATACA
AGGCTGTTAGAGAGATAATTGGAATTAATTTGACTGTAAACACAAAGATATTAGTACAAAATACGTGACG
TAGAAAGTAATAATTTCTTGGGTAGTTTGCAGTTTTAAAATTATGTTTTAAAATGGACTATCATATGCTT
ACCGTAACTTGAAAGTATTTCGATTTCTTGGCTTTATATATCTTGTGGAAAGGACGAAACACCGAACCCC
TACCAACTGGTCGGGGTTTGAAACGGAAGAGCGAGCTCTTCTTTTTTTTCTGTACAACGCGTACAAGTAT
CTGGGAAGGGTAACAATGCAAGTTAGCCTGAGGATTTAGGAGGAGGCTGAAAAACAGAGTAGGAGCCTTA
CTACGGGTCCAGACCCTACGGACAAGAACCCCCACTCCCACTCCCCAAATTGCGCATTCCCTCCCCCATC
AGAGGGGGAGGGGAAGAGGATGCAGCGCGGCGCGGCGCGTGCGCACTGTCGGATTTAGTACCGCGGACAG
AGCCTTCGCCCCCGCTGCCGGCGCGCGCCACCACCTCCCCAGCACCAAAGGCGGGCTGACGTCACTCTCC
AGCCCTCCCCAAACTCCCCTACCTCACCGCCTTGGTCGCGTCCGTGCAGCGGTGAGTCCAGTCGGGCCGC
ACCACAAGAGGTGCAAGATAGGGGGGTGCAGGCGCGACCATACGCTCTGCGGCGGCAGAGCCTCAGCGCT
GCCTCAGTCTGCAGCGGGCAGCAGAGGAGTCGCGTCGTGCCAGAGAGCGCCGCCGTGCTCCTGAGCCCCT
TGCGCTCCGCCCCCGCGGCCCACCGACCCACTGCCCCTTGGATCCGGCCGGGAACGGTGCATTGGAACGC
GGATTCCCCGTGCCAAGAGTGACGTAAGTACCGCCTATAGAGTCTATAGGCCCACAAAAAATGCTTTCTT
CTTTTAATATACTTTTTTGTTTATCTTATTTCTAATACTTTCCCTAATCTCTTTCTTTCAGGGCAATAAT
GATACAATGTATCATGCCTCTTTGCACCATTCTAAAGAATAACAGTGATAATTTCTGGGTTAAGGCAATA
GCAATATTTCTGCATATAAATATTTCTGCATATAAATTGTAACTGATGTAAGAGGTTTCATATTGCTAAT
AGCAGCTACAATCCAGCTACCATTCTGCTTTTATTTTATGGTTGGGATAAGGCTGGATTATTCTGAGTCC
AAGCTAGGCCCTTTTGCTAATCATGTTCATACCTCTTATCTTCCTCCCACAGCTCCTGGGCAACGTGCTG
GTCTGTGTGCTGGCCCATCACTTTGGCAAAGAATTGGGATTCGAACATCGATGCCACCATGAGCCCCAAG
AAGAAGAGAAAGGTGGAGGCCAGCATCGAAAAAAAAAAGTCCTTCGCCAAGGGCATGGGCGTGAAGTCCA
CACTCGTGTCCGGCTCCAAAGTGTACATGACAACCTTCGCCGAAGGCAGCGACGCCAGGCTGGAAAAGAT
CGTGGAGGGCGACAGCATCAGGAGCGTGAATGAGGGCGAGGCCTTCAGCGCTGAAATGGCCGATAAAAAC
GCCGGCTATAAGATCGGCAACGCCAAATTCAGCCATCCTAAGGGCTACGCCGTGGTGGCTAACAACCCTC
TGTATACAGGACCCGTCCAGCAGGATATGCTCGGCCTGAAGGAAACTCTGGAAAAGAGGTACTTCGGCGA
GAGCGCTGATGGCAATGACAATATTTGTATCCAGGTGATCCATAACATCCTGGACATTGAAAAAATCCTC
GCCGAATACATTACCAACGCCGCCTACGCCGTCAACAATATCTCCGGCCTGGATAAGGACATTATTGGAT
TCGGCAAGTTCTCCACAGTGTATACCTACGACGAATTCAAAGACCCCGAGCACCATAGGGCCGCTTTCAA
CAATAACGATAAGCTCATCAACGCCATCAAGGCCCAGTATGACGAGTTCGACAACTTCCTCGATAACCCC
AGACTCGGCTATTTCGGCCAGGCCTTTTTCAGCAAGGAGGGCAGAAATTACATCATCAATTACGGCAACG
AATGCTATGACATTCTGGCCCTCCTGAGCGGACTGAGGCACTGGGTGGTCCATAACAACGAAGAAGAGTC
CAGGATCTCCAGGACCTGGCTCTACAACCTCGATAAGAACCTCGACAACGAATACATCTCCACCCTCAAC
TACCTCTACGACAGGATCACCAATGAGCTGACCAACTCCTTCTCCAAGAACTCCGCCGCCAACGTGAACT
ATATTGCCGAAACTCTGGGAATCAACCCTGCCGAATTCGCCGAACAATATTTCAGATTCAGCATTATGAA
AGAGCAGAAAAACCTCGGATTCAATATCACCAAGCTCAGGGAAGTGATGCTGGACAGGAAGGATATGTCC
GAGATCAGGAAAAATCATAAGGTGTTCGACTCCATCAGGACCAAGGTCTACACCATGATGGACTTTGTGA
TTTATAGGTATTACATCGAAGAGGATGCCAAGGTGGCTGCCGCCAATAAGTCCCTCCCCGATAATGAGAA
GTCCCTGAGCGAGAAGGATATCTTTGTGATTAACCTGAGGGGCTCCTTCAACGACGACCAGAAGGATGCC
CTCTACTACGATGAAGCTAATAGAATTTGGAGAAAGCTCGAAAATATCATGCACAACATCAAGGAATTTA
GGGGAAACAAGACAAGAGAGTATAAGAAGAAGGACGCCCCTAGACTGCCCAGAATCCTGCCCGCTGGCCG
TGATGTTTCCGCCTTCAGCAAACTCATGTATGCCCTGACCATGTTCCTGGATGGCAAGGAGATCAACGAC
CTCCTGACCACCCTGATTAATAAATTCGATAACATCCAGAGCTTCCTGAAGGTGATGCCTCTCATCGGAG
TCAACGCTAAGTTCGTGGAGGAATACGCCTTTTTCAAAGACTCCGCCAAGATCGCCGATGAGCTGAGGCT
GATCAAGTCCTTCGCTAGAATGGGAGAACCTATTGCCGATGCCAGGAGGGCCATGTATATCGACGCCATC
CGTATTTTAGGAACCAACCTGTCCTATGATGAGCTCAAGGCCCTCGCCGACACCTTTTCCCTGGACGAGA
ACGGAAACAAGCTCAAGAAAGGCAAGCACGGCATGAGAAATTTCATTATTAATAACGTGATCAGCAATAA
AAGGTTCCACTACCTGATCAGATACGGTGATCCTGCCCACCTCCATGAGATCGCCAAAAACGAGGCCGTG
GTGAAGTTCGTGCTCGGCAGGATCGCTGACATCCAGAAAAAACAGGGCCAGAACGGCAAGAACCAGATCG
ACAGGTACTACGAAACTTGTATCGGAAAGGATAAGGGCAAGAGCGTGAGCGAAAAGGTGGACGCTCTCAC
AAAGATCATCACCGGAATGAACTACGACCAATTCGACAAGAAAAGGAGCGTCATTGAGGACACCGGCAGG
GAAAACGCCGAGAGGGAGAAGTTTAAAAAGATCATCAGCCTGTACCTCACCGTGATCTACCACATCCTCA
AGAATATTGTCAATATCAACGCCAGGTACGTCATCGGATTCCATTGCGTCGAGCGTGATGCTCAACTGTA
CAAGGAGAAAGGCTACGACATCAATCTCAAGAAACTGGAAGAGAAGGGATTCAGCTCCGTCACCAAGCTC
TGCGCTGGCATTGATGAAACTGCCCCCGATAAGAGAAAGGACGTGGAAAAGGAGATGGCTGAAAGAGCCA
AGGAGAGCATTGACAGCCTCGAGAGCGCCAACCCCAAGCTGTATGCCAATTACATCAAATACAGCGACGA
GAAGAAAGCCGAGGAGTTCACCAGGCAGATTAACAGGGAGAAGGCCAAAACCGCCCTGAACGCCTACCTG
AGGAACACCAAGTGGAATGTGATCATCAGGGAGGACCTCCTGAGAATTGACAACAAGACATGTACCCTGT
TCAGAAACAAGGCCGTCCACCTGGAAGTGGCCAGGTATGTCCACGCCTATATCAACGACATTGCCGAGGT
CAATTCCTACTTCCAACTGTACCATTACATCATGCAGAGAATTATCATGAATGAGAGGTACGAGAAAAGC
AGCGGAAAGGTGTCCGAGTACTTCGACGCTGTGAATGACGAGAAGAAGTACAACGATAGGCTCCTGAAAC
TGCTGTGTGTGCCTTTCGGCTACTGTATCCCCAGGTTTAAGAACCTGAGCATCGAGGCCCTGTTCGATAG
GAACGAGGCCGCCAAGTTCGACAAGGAGAAAAAGAAGGTGTCCGGCAATTCCGGATCCGGACCTAAGAAA
AAGAGGAAGGTGGCGGCCGCTTACCCATACGATGTTCCAGATTACGCTTAGGCTAGGAATTCAATAAAAG
ATCTTTATTTTCATTAGATCTGTGTGTTGGTTTTTTGTGTGCGGACCGAGCGGCCGCAGGAACCCCTAGT
GATGGAGTTGGCCACTCCCTCTCTGCGCGCTCGCTCGCTCACTGAGGCCGGGCGACCAAAGGTCGCCCGA
CGCCCGGGCTTTGCCCGGGCGGCCTCAGTGAGCGAGCGAGCGCGCAGCTGCCTGCAGGGGCGCCTGATGC
GGTATTTTCTCCTTACGCATCTGTGCGGTATTTCACACCGCATA
[95 nt withheld, positions 5435-5529]
T
[46 nt withheld, positions 5531-5576]
C
[141 nt withheld, positions 5578-5718]
CCTTTGACGTTGGAGTCCACGTTCTTT
[37 nt withheld, positions 5746-5782]
ACTCTATCTCGGGCTATTCTTTTGATTTATAAGGGATTTTGCCGATTTCGGTCTATTGGTTAAAAAATGA
GCTGATTTAACAAAAATTTAACGCGAATTTTAACAAAATATTAACGTTTACAATTTTATGGTGCACTCTC
AGTACAATCTGCTCTGATGCCGCATAGTTAAGCCAGCCCCGACACCCGCCAACACCCGCTGACGCGCCCT
GACGGGCTTGTCTGCTCCCGGCATCCGCTTACAGACAAGCTGTGACCGTCTCCGGGAGCTGCATGTGTCA
GAGGTTTTCACCGTCATCACCGAAACGCGCGAGACGAAAGGGCCTCGTGATACGCCTATTTTTATAGGTT
AATGTCATGATAATAATGGTTTCTTAGACGTCAGGTGGCACTTTTCGGGGAAATGTGCGCGGAACCCCTA
TTTGTTTATTTTTCTAAATACATTCAAATATGTATCCGCTCATGAGACAATAACCCTGATAAATGCTTCA
ATAATATTGAAAAAGGAAGAGTATGAGTATTCAACATTTCCGTGTCGCCCTTATTCCCTTTTTTGCGGCA
TTTTGCCTTCCTGTTTTTGCTCACCCAGAAACGCTGGTGAAAGTAAAAGATGCTGAAGATCAGTTGGGTG
CACGAGTGGGTTACATCGAACTGGATCTCAACAGCGGTAAGATCCTTGAGAGTTTTCGCCCCGAAGAACG
TTTTCCAATGATGAGCACTTTTAAAGTTCTGCTATGTGGCGCGGTATTATCCCGTATTGACGCCGGGCAA
GAGCAACTCGGTCGCCGCATACACTATTCTCAGAATGACTTGGTTGAGTACTCACCAGTCACAGAAAAGC
ATCTTACGGATGGCATGACAGTAAGAGAATTATGCAGTGCTGCCATAACCATGAGTGATAACACTGCGGC
CAACTTACTTCTGACAACGATCGGAGGACCGAAGGAGCTAACCGCTTTTTTGCACAACATGGGGGATCAT
GTAACTCGCCTTGATCGTTGGGAACCGGAGCTGAATGAAGCCATACCAAACGACGAGCGTGACACCACGA
TGCCTGTAGCAATGGCAACAACGTTGCGCAAACTATTAACTGGCGAACTACTTACTCTAGCTTCCCGGCA
ACAATTAATAGACTGGATGGAGGCGGATAAAGTTGCAGGACCACTTCTGCGCTCGGCCCTTCCGGCTGGC
TGGTTTATTGCTGATAAATCTGGAGCCGGTGAGCGTGGGTCTCGCGGTATCATTGCAGCACTGGGGCCAG
ATGGTAAGCCCTCCCGTATCGTAGTTATCTACACGACGGGGAGTCAGGCAACTATGGATGAACGAAATAG
ACAGATCGCTGAGATAGGTGCCTCACTGATTAAGCATTGGTAACTGTCAGACCAAGTTTACTCATATATA
CTTTAGATTGATTTAAAACTTCATTTTTAATTTAAAAGGATCTAGGTGAAGATCCTTTTTGATAATCTCA
TGACCAAAATCCCTTAACGTGAGTTTTCGTTCCACTGAGCGTCAGACCCCGTAGAAAAGATCAAAGGATC
TTC
